>Addgene plasmid #141107 | pC1-CMV-DAAO-NES | addgene full sequence | sequence record 323597 | Addgene NGS Result
TAGTTATTAATAGTAATCAATTACGGGGTCATTAGTTCATAGCCCATATATGGAGTTCCGCGTTACATAA
CTTACGGTAAATGGCCCGCCTGGCTGACCGCCCAACGACCCCCGCCCATTGACGTCAATAATGACGTATG
TTCCCATAGTAACGCCAATAGGGACTTTCCATTGACGTCAATGGGTGGAGTATTTACGGTAAACTGCCCA
CTTGGCAGTACATCAAGTGTATCATATGCCAAGTACGCCCCCTATTGACGTCAATGACGGTAAATGGCCC
GCCTGGCATTATGCCCAGTACATGACCTTATGGGACTTTCCTACTTGGCAGTACATCTACGTATTAGTCA
TCGCTATTACCATGGTGATGCGGTTTTGGCAGTACATCAATGGGCGTGGATAGCGGTTTGACTCACGGGG
ATTTCCAAGTCTCCACCCCATTGACGTCAATGGGAGTTTGTTTTGGCACCAAAATCAACGGGACTTTCCA
AAATGTCGTAACAACTCCGCCCCATTGACGCAAATGGGCGGTAGGCGTGTACGGTGGGAGGTCTATATAA
GCAGAGCTGGTTTAGTGAACCGTCAGATCCGCTAGCGCCACCATG
[1092 nt withheld, positions 606-1697]
AGCCTGCCCCCCCTGGAGCGGCTGACCCTGTAAAAGCTTCGAATTCTGCAGTCGACGGTACCGCGGGCCC
GGGATCCACCGGATCTAGATAACTGATCATAATCAGCCATACCACATTTGTAGAGGTTTTACTTGCTTTA
AAAAACCTCCCACACCTCCCCCTGAACCTGAAACATAAAATGAATGCAATTGTTGTTGTTAACTTGTTTA
TTGCAGCTTATAATGGTTACAAATAAAGCAATAGCATCACAAATTTCACAAATAAAGCATTTTTTTCACT
GCATTCTAGTTGTGGTTTGTCCAAACTCATCAATGTATCTTAACGCGTAAATTGTAAGCGTTAATATTTT
GTTAAAATTCGCGTTAAATTTTTGTTAAATCAGCTCATTTTTTAACCAATAGGCCGAAATCGGCAAAATC
CCTTATAAATCAAAAGAATAGACCGAGATAGGGT
[37 nt withheld, positions 2152-2188]
AAAGAACGTGGACTCCAACGTCAAAGG
[49 nt withheld, positions 2216-2264]
T
[91 nt withheld, positions 2266-2356]
G
[124 nt withheld, positions 2358-2481]
CAGGTGGCACTTTTCGGGGAAATGTGCGCGGAACCCCTATTTGTTTATTTTTCTAAATACATTCAAATAT
GTATCCGCTCATGAGACAATAACCCTGATAAATGCTTCAATAATATTGAAAAAGGAAGAGTCCTGAGGCG
GAAAGAACCAGCTGTGGAATGTGTGTCAGTTAGGGTGTGGAAAGTCCCCAGGCTCCCCAGCAGGCAGAAG
TATGCAAAGCATGCATCTCAATTAGTCAGCAACCAGGTGTGGAAAGTCCCCAGGCTCCCCAGCAGGCAGA
AGTATGCAAAGCATGCATCTCAATTAGTCAGCAACCATAGTCCCGCCCCTAACTCCGCCCATCCCGCCCC
TAACTCCGCCCAGTTCCGCCCATTCTCCGCCCCATGGCTGACTAATTTTTTTTATTTATGCAGAGGCCGA
GGCCGCCTCGGCCTCTGAGCTATTCCAGAAGTAGTGAGGAGGCTTTTTTGGAGGCCTAGGCTTTTGCAAA
GATCGATCAAGAGACAGGATGAGGATCGTTTCGCATGATTGAACAAGATGGATTGCACGCAGGTTCTCCG
GCCGCTTGGGTGGAGAGGCTATTCGGCTATGACTGGGCACAACAGACAATCGGCTGCTCTGATGCCGCCG
TGTTCCGGCTGTCAGCGCAGGGGCGCCCGGTTCTTTTTGTCAAGACCGACCTGTCCGGTGCCCTGAATGA
ACTGCAAGACGAGGCAGCGCGGCTATCGTGGCTGGCCACGACGGGCGTTCCTTGCGCAGCTGTGCTCGAC
GTTGTCACTGAAGCGGGAAGGGACTGGCTGCTATTGGGCGAAGTGCCGGGGCAGGATCTCCTGTCATCTC
ACCTTGCTCCTGCCGAGAAAGTATCCATCATGGCTGATGCAATGCGGCGGCTGCATACGCTTGATCCGGC
TACCTGCCCATTCGACCACCAAGCGAAACATCGCATCGAGCGAGCACGTACTCGGATGGAAGCCGGTCTT
GTCGATCAGGATGATCTGGACGAAGAGCATCAGGGGCTCGCGCCAGCCGAACTGTTCGCCAGGCTCAAGG
CGAGCATGCCCGACGGCGAGGATCTCGTCGTGACCCATGGCGATGCCTGCTTGCCGAATATCATGGTGGA
AAATGGCCGCTTTTCTGGATTCATCGACTGTGGCCGGCTGGGTGTGGCGGACCGCTATCAGGACATAGCG
TTGGCTACCCGTGATATTGCTGAAGAGCTTGGCGGCGAATGGGCTGACCGCTTCCTCGTGCTTTACGGTA
TCGCCGCTCCCGATTCGCAGCGCATCGCCTTCTATCGCCTTCTTGACGAGTTCTTCTGAGCGGGACTCTG
GGGTTCGAAATGACCGACCAAGCGACGCCCAACCTGCCATCACGAGATTTCGATTCCACCGCCGCCTTCT
ATGAAAGGTTGGGCTTCGGAATCGTTTTCCGGGACGCCGGCTGGATGATCCTCCAGCGCGGGGATCTCAT
GCTGGAGTTCTTCGCCCACCCTAGGGGGAGGCTAACTGAAACACGGAAGGAGACAATACCGGAAGGAACC
CGCGCTATGACGGCAATAAAAAGACAGAATAAAACGCACGGTGTTGGGTCGTTTGTTCATAAACGCGGGG
TTCGGTCCCAGGGCTGGCACTCTGTCGATACCCCACCGAGACCCCATTGGGGCCAATACGCCCGCGTTTC
TTCCTTTTCCCCACCCCACCCCCCAAGTTCGGGTGAAGGCCCAGGGCTCGCAGCCAACGTCGGGGCGGCA
GGCCCTGCCATAGCCTCAGGTTACTCATATATACTTTAGATTGATTTAAAACTTCATTTTTAATTTAAAA
GGATCTAGGTGAAGATCCTTTTTGATAATCTCATGACCAAAATCCCTTAACGTGAGTTTTCGTTCCACTG
AGCGTCAGACCCCGTAGAAAAGATCAAAGGATCTTCTTGAGATCCTTTTTTTCTGCGCGTAATCTGCTGC
TTGCAAACAAAAAAACCACCGCTACCAGCGGTGGTTTGTTTGCCGGATCAAGAGCTACCAACTCTTTTTC
CGAAGGTAACTGGCTTCAGCAGAGCGCAGATACCAAATACTGTTCTTCTAGTGTAGCCGTAGTTAGGCCA
CCACTTCAAGAACTCTGTAGCACCGCCTACATACCTCGCTCTGCTAATCCTGTTACCAGTGGCTGCTGCC
AGTGGCGATAAGTCGTGTCTTACCGGGTTGGACTCAAGACGATAGTTACCGGATAAGGCGCAGCGGTCGG
GCTGAACGGGGGGTTCGTGCACACAGCCCAGCTTGGAGCGAACGACCTACACCGAACTGAGATACCTACA
GCGTGAGCTATGAGAAAGCGCCACGCTTCCCGAAGGGAGAAAGGCGGACAGGTATCCGGTAAGCGGCAGG
GTCGGAACAGGAGAGCGCACGAGGGAGCTTCCAGGGGGAAACGCCTGGTATCTTTATAGTCCTGTCGGGT
TTCGCCACCTCTGACTTGAGCGTCGATTTTTGTGATGCTCGTCAGGGGGGCGGAGCCTATGGAAAAACGC
CAGCAACGCGGCCTTTTTACGGTTCCTGGCCTTTTGCTGGCCTTTTGCTCACATGTTCTTTCCTGCGTTA
TCCCCTGATTCTGTGGATAACCGTATTACCGCCATGCAT
Features (pLannotate 1.2.2; 14 found; start..end, strand, type, name):
     61..364     +  enhancer       CMV enhancer: human cytomegalovirus immediate early enhancer
    365..568     +  promoter       CMV promoter: human cytomegalovirus (CMV) immediate early promoter
    603..1700    +  CDS            DAO1 (sequence partly withheld): OXDA_RHOTO - Experimental evidence at protein level: Swiss-Prot protein existence level 1. This enzyme can effectively convert cephalosporin C into 7- beta-(5-carboxy-5-oxopentanamido)-cephalosporinic acid. From Rhodosporidium toruloides (Yeast) (Rhodotorula gracilis).
   1731..1774    +  misc_feature   MCS (fragment): multiple cloning site
   1791..1875    +  CDS            large T antigen (fragment): large T antigen from SV40 (simian virus 40)
   1898..2019    +  polyA_signal   SV40 poly(A) signal: SV40 polyadenylation signal
   2053..2481    -  rep_origin     f1 ori (sequence partly withheld): f1 bacteriophage origin of replication; arrow indicates direction of (+) strand synthesis
   2508..2612    +  promoter       AmpR promoter: bla
   2614..2971    +  promoter       SV40 promoter: SV40 enhancer and early promoter
   3006..3800    +  CDS            NeoR/KanR: aminoglycoside phosphotransferase from Tn5; aph(3')-II (or nptII); confers resistance to neomycin, kanamycin, and G418 (Geneticin®)
   3821..3973    +  CDS            ble (fragment): BLE_KLEPN - Experimental evidence at protein level: Swiss-Prot protein existence level 1. Binding protein with a strong affinity to the bleomycin family of antibiotics. Binds to CL990; an antimitotic-antibiotic compound. From Klebsiella pneumoniae.
   4032..4079    +  polyA_signal   HSV TK poly(A) signal: herpes simplex virus thymidine kinase polyadenylation signal (Cole and Stacy, 1985)
   4170..4186    -  polyA_signal   bGH poly(A) signal (fragment): bovine growth hormone polyadenylation signal
   4408..4996    +  rep_origin     ori: high-copy-number ColE1/pMB1/pBR322/pUC origin of replication
