[The description below was written by a language model from this plasmid's Addgene catalogue record and pLannotate feature annotations shown in this document.]
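Description:
pC1-CMV-DAAO-NES is a 5.1 kb mammalian expression plasmid built on the pC1 backbone, carrying a 1.1 kb insert cloned between NheI and HindIII sites. It is maintained in E. coli at high copy through a ColE1/pUC-type origin and selected with kanamycin. The resistance cassette is the dual-purpose Tn5 aminoglycoside phosphotransferase (NeoR/KanR). A bacterial bla promoter and the SV40 enhancer/early promoter sit in tandem upstream of it, and an HSV TK polyadenylation signal follows it, so the same gene gives kanamycin resistance in bacteria and could allow G418 selection in mammalian cells. An f1 origin is also present. Short annotated fragments of ble, SV40 large T antigen and a bGH poly(A) signal appear to be backbone remnants or partial matches rather than functional elements.

The payload is D-amino acid oxidase (DAAO) from the yeast Rhodotorula gracilis (Rhodosporidium toruloides), driven by the human cytomegalovirus immediate-early enhancer and promoter and terminated by the SV40 poly(A) signal. The record notes deletion of DAAO residues 367-368 and a nuclear export signal fused to the C terminus. The export signal is not annotated separately in the feature table, but it would lie just downstream of the DAAO match. It should keep the enzyme out of the nucleus and in the cytoplasm.

DAAO oxidises D-amino acids and produces hydrogen peroxide as a by-product. In line with the associated publication on local generation and imaging of hydrogen peroxide in living cells, the construct serves as a chemogenetic tool. Supplying a D-amino acid substrate to transfected cells triggers controlled peroxide production in the compartment where the enzyme resides.
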