Addgene plasmid #141107: pC1-CMV-DAAO-NES
Purpose: Expresses DAAO with nuclear export signal in mammalian cells
Depositing lab: Vsevolod Belousov. Depositing organization: Shemyakin-Ovchinnikov Institute of Bioorganic Chemistry (INACTIVE). Publication: Local Generation and Imaging of Hydrogen Peroxide in Living Cells. Bogdanova YA, Schultz C, Belousov VV. Curr Protoc Chem Biol. 2017 Jun 19;9(2):117-127. doi: 10.1002/cpch.20. PubMed 28628200.
Backbone
  Vector backbone: pC1
  Backbone size w/o insert (bp): 3982
  Total vector size (bp): 5110
  Vector type: Mammalian Expression
Growth in bacteria
  Bacterial resistance: Kanamycin, 50 μg/mL
  Growth temperature: 37°C
  Growth strain: DH5alpha
  Copy number: High Copy
Gene/Insert
  Gene/Insert name: DAAO-NES
  Species: Rhodotorula gracilis (yeast)
  Insert size (bp): 1128
  Mutation: deleted DAAO amino acids 367-368
  Promoter: CMV
  Tag / fusion protein: Nuclear export signal (C terminal on insert)
  Cloning method: Restriction Enzyme; 5′ cloning site NheI (not destroyed); 3′ cloning site HindIII (not destroyed)
  Sequencing primers: 5′ CCA TTG ACG TCA ATG GGA GTT; 3′ CAA GTT AAC AAC AAC AAT TGC AT
Terms and licenses: Academic/Nonprofit Terms; Industry Terms: Not Available to Industry
How to cite: pC1-CMV-DAAO-NES was a gift from Vsevolod Belousov (Addgene plasmid # 141107 ; http://n2t.net/addgene:141107 ; RRID:Addgene_141107)
